>Addgene plasmid #31871 | pNLS-LSSmKate2-N1 | depositor full sequence | sequence record 35983 | pNLS-LSSmKate2-N1 sequence 4758 bps
TAGTTATTAATAGTAATCAATTACGGGGTCATTAGTTCATAGCCCATATATGGAGTTCCGCGTTACATAA
CTTACGGTAAATGGCCCGCCTGGCTGACCGCCCAACGACCCCCGCCCATTGACGTCAATAATGACGTATG
TTCCCATAGTAACGCCAATAGGGACTTTCCATTGACGTCAATGGGTGGAGTATTTACGGTAAACTGCCCA
CTTGGCAGTACATCAAGTGTATCATATGCCAAGTACGCCCCCTATTGACGTCAATGACGGTAAATGGCCC
GCCTGGCATTATGCCCAGTACATGACCTTATGGGACTTTCCTACTTGGCAGTACATCTACGTATTAGTCA
TCGCTATTACCATGGTGATGCGGTTTTGGCAGTACATCAATGGGCGTGGATAGCGGTTTGACTCACGGGG
ATTTCCAAGTCTCCACCCCATTGACGTCAATGGGAGTTTGTTTTGGCACCAAAATCAACGGGACTTTCCA
AAATGTCGTAACAACTCCGCCCCATTGACGCAAATGGGCGGTAGGCGTGTACGGTGGGAGGTCTATATAA
GCAGAGCTGGTTTAGTGAACCGTCAGATCCGCTAGCGCTACCGGACTCAGATCTCGAGCTCAAGCTTCGA
ATTCGCCACCATGTCGAGGAGGCGGCGCAGCTACGAGAACGATGGTGGACAACCTCACAAAAGGAGGAAG
ACGTCTCCACCGGTCGCCACCATGAGCGAGCTGATTAAGGAGAACATGCACATGAAGCTGTACATGGAAG
GCACCGTGAACAACCACCACTTCAAGTGCACATCCGAGGGCGAAGGCAAGCCCTACGAGGGCACCCAGAC
CATGAGAATCAAGGTGGTCGAGGGCGGCCCTCTACCCTTCGCCTTCGACATCTTGGCTACCAGCTTCATG
TACGGCAGCTACACCTTCATCAACCACACCCAGGGCATCCCCGACTTCTTTAAGCAGTCCTTCCCTGAGG
GCTTCACATGGGAGAGAGTCACCACATACGAAGACGGGGGCGTGCTGACCGCTACCCAGGACACCAGCCT
CCAGGACGGTTGCCTCATCTACAACGTCAAGATCAGAGGGGTGAACTTCACATCCAACGGCCCTGTGATG
CAGAAGAAAACACTCGGCTGGGAGGCCGGCACCGAGATGCTGTACCCCGCTGACGGCGGCCTGGAAGGCA
GATCTGACGACGCCCTGAAGCTCGTGGGCGGGGGCCACCTGATCTGCAACTTGAAGAGCACATACAGATC
CAAGAAACCCGCTAAGAATCTCAAGGTGCCCGGCGTCTACTATGTGGACCGAAGACTGGAAAGAATCAAG
GAGGCCGACAAAGAGACCTACGTCGAGCAGCACGAGGTGGCTGTGGCCAGATACTGCGACCTCCCTAGCA
AACTGGGGCACAAGCTTAATTAAAGCGGCCGCGACTCTAGATCATAATCAGCCATACCACATTTGTAGAG
GTTTTACTTGCTTTAAAAAACCTCCCACACCTCCCCCTGAACCTGAAACATAAAATGAATGCAATTGTTG
TTGTTAACTTGTTTATTGCAGCTTATAATGGTTACAAATAAAGCAATAGCATCACAAATTTCACAAATAA
AGCATTTTTTTCACTGCATTCTAGTTGTGGTTTGTCCAAACTCATCAATGTATCTTAAGGCGTAAATTGT
AAGCGTTAATATTTTGTTAAAATTCGCGTTAAATTTTTGTTAAATCAGCTCATTTTTTAACCAATAGGCC
GAAATCGGCAAAATCCCTTATAAATCAAAAGAATAGACCGAGATAGGGT
[37 nt withheld, positions 1800-1836]
AAAGAACGTGGACTCCAACGTCAAAGG
[49 nt withheld, positions 1864-1912]
T
[91 nt withheld, positions 1914-2004]
G
[124 nt withheld, positions 2006-2129]
CAGGTGGCACTTTTCGGGGAAATGTGCGCGGAACCCCTATTTGTTTATTTTTCTAAATACATTCAAATAT
GTATCCGCTCATGAGACAATAACCCTGATAAATGCTTCAATAATATTGAAAAAGGAAGAGTCCTGAGGCG
GAAAGAACCAGCTGTGGAATGTGTGTCAGTTAGGGTGTGGAAAGTCCCCAGGCTCCCCAGCAGGCAGAAG
TATGCAAAGCATGCATCTCAATTAGTCAGCAACCAGGTGTGGAAAGTCCCCAGGCTCCCCAGCAGGCAGA
AGTATGCAAAGCATGCATCTCAATTAGTCAGCAACCATAGTCCCGCCCCTAACTCCGCCCATCCCGCCCC
TAACTCCGCCCAGTTCCGCCCATTCTCCGCCCCATGGCTGACTAATTTTTTTTATTTATGCAGAGGCCGA
GGCCGCCTCGGCCTCTGAGCTATTCCAGAAGTAGTGAGGAGGCTTTTTTGGAGGCCTAGGCTTTTGCAAA
GATCGATCAAGAGACAGGATGAGGATCGTTTCGCATGATTGAACAAGATGGATTGCACGCAGGTTCTCCG
GCCGCTTGGGTGGAGAGGCTATTCGGCTATGACTGGGCACAACAGACAATCGGCTGCTCTGATGCCGCCG
TGTTCCGGCTGTCAGCGCAGGGGCGCCCGGTTCTTTTTGTCAAGACCGACCTGTCCGGTGCCCTGAATGA
ACTGCAAGACGAGGCAGCGCGGCTATCGTGGCTGGCCACGACGGGCGTTCCTTGCGCAGCTGTGCTCGAC
GTTGTCACTGAAGCGGGAAGGGACTGGCTGCTATTGGGCGAAGTGCCGGGGCAGGATCTCCTGTCATCTC
ACCTTGCTCCTGCCGAGAAAGTATCCATCATGGCTGATGCAATGCGGCGGCTGCATACGCTTGATCCGGC
TACCTGCCCATTCGACCACCAAGCGAAACATCGCATCGAGCGAGCACGTACTCGGATGGAAGCCGGTCTT
GTCGATCAGGATGATCTGGACGAAGAGCATCAGGGGCTCGCGCCAGCCGAACTGTTCGCCAGGCTCAAGG
CGAGCATGCCCGACGGCGAGGATCTCGTCGTGACCCATGGCGATGCCTGCTTGCCGAATATCATGGTGGA
AAATGGCCGCTTTTCTGGATTCATCGACTGTGGCCGGCTGGGTGTGGCGGACCGCTATCAGGACATAGCG
TTGGCTACCCGTGATATTGCTGAAGAGCTTGGCGGCGAATGGGCTGACCGCTTCCTCGTGCTTTACGGTA
TCGCCGCTCCCGATTCGCAGCGCATCGCCTTCTATCGCCTTCTTGACGAGTTCTTCTGAGCGGGACTCTG
GGGTTCGAAATGACCGACCAAGCGACGCCCAACCTGCCATCACGAGATTTCGATTCCACCGCCGCCTTCT
ATGAAAGGTTGGGCTTCGGAATCGTTTTCCGGGACGCCGGCTGGATGATCCTCCAGCGCGGGGATCTCAT
GCTGGAGTTCTTCGCCCACCCTAGGGGGAGGCTAACTGAAACACGGAAGGAGACAATACCGGAAGGAACC
CGCGCTATGACGGCAATAAAAAGACAGAATAAAACGCACGGTGTTGGGTCGTTTGTTCATAAACGCGGGG
TTCGGTCCCAGGGCTGGCACTCTGTCGATACCCCACCGAGACCCCATTGGGGCCAATACGCCCGCGTTTC
TTCCTTTTCCCCACCCCACCCCCCAAGTTCGGGTGAAGGCCCAGGGCTCGCAGCCAACGTCGGGGCGGCA
GGCCCTGCCATAGCCTCAGGTTACTCATATATACTTTAGATTGATTTAAAACTTCATTTTTAATTTAAAA
GGATCTAGGTGAAGATCCTTTTTGATAATCTCATGACCAAAATCCCTTAACGTGAGTTTTCGTTCCACTG
AGCGTCAGACCCCGTAGAAAAGATCAAAGGATCTTCTTGAGATCCTTTTTTTCTGCGCGTAATCTGCTGC
TTGCAAACAAAAAAACCACCGCTACCAGCGGTGGTTTGTTTGCCGGATCAAGAGCTACCAACTCTTTTTC
CGAAGGTAACTGGCTTCAGCAGAGCGCAGATACCAAATACTGTCCTTCTAGTGTAGCCGTAGTTAGGCCA
CCACTTCAAGAACTCTGTAGCACCGCCTACATACCTCGCTCTGCTAATCCTGTTACCAGTGGCTGCTGCC
AGTGGCGATAAGTCGTGTCTTACCGGGTTGGACTCAAGACGATAGTTACCGGATAAGGCGCAGCGGTCGG
GCTGAACGGGGGGTTCGTGCACACAGCCCAGCTTGGAGCGAACGACCTACACCGAACTGAGATACCTACA
GCGTGAGCTATGAGAAAGCGCCACGCTTCCCGAAGGGAGAAAGGCGGACAGGTATCCGGTAAGCGGCAGG
GTCGGAACAGGAGAGCGCACGAGGGAGCTTCCAGGGGGAAACGCCTGGTATCTTTATAGTCCTGTCGGGT
TTCGCCACCTCTGACTTGAGCGTCGATTTTTGTGATGCTCGTCAGGGGGGCGGAGCCTATGGAAAAACGC
CAGCAACGCGGCCTTTTTACGGTTCCTGGCCTTTTGCTGGCCTTTTGCTCACATGTTCTTTCCTGCGTTA
TCCCCTGATTCTGTGGATAACCGTATTACCGCCATGCAT
Features (pLannotate 1.2.2; 14 found; start..end, strand, type, name):
     61..364     +  enhancer       CMV enhancer: human cytomegalovirus immediate early enhancer
    365..568     +  promoter       CMV promoter: human cytomegalovirus (CMV) immediate early promoter
    591..634     +  misc_feature   MCS (fragment): multiple cloning site
    722..1420    +  CDS            LSS-mKate2: LSS-mKate2 is a basic (constitutively fluorescent) long stokes shift fluorescent protein published in 2010, derived from Entacmaea quadricolor. It has very low acid sensitivity.
   1440..1523    +  CDS            large T antigen (fragment): large T antigen from SV40 (simian virus 40)
   1546..1667    +  polyA_signal   SV40 poly(A) signal: SV40 polyadenylation signal
   1701..2129    -  rep_origin     f1 ori (sequence partly withheld): f1 bacteriophage origin of replication; arrow indicates direction of (+) strand synthesis
   2156..2260    +  promoter       AmpR promoter: bla
   2262..2619    +  promoter       SV40 promoter: SV40 enhancer and early promoter
   2654..3448    +  CDS            NeoR/KanR: aminoglycoside phosphotransferase from Tn5; aph(3')-II (or nptII); confers resistance to neomycin, kanamycin, and G418 (Geneticin®)
   3469..3621    +  CDS            ble (fragment): BLE_KLEPN - Experimental evidence at protein level: Swiss-Prot protein existence level 1. Binding protein with a strong affinity to the bleomycin family of antibiotics. Binds to CL990; an antimitotic-antibiotic compound. From Klebsiella pneumoniae.
   3680..3727    +  polyA_signal   HSV TK poly(A) signal: herpes simplex virus thymidine kinase polyadenylation signal (Cole and Stacy, 1985)
   3818..3834    -  polyA_signal   bGH poly(A) signal (fragment): bovine growth hormone polyadenylation signal
   4056..4644    +  rep_origin     ori: high-copy-number ColE1/pMB1/pBR322/pUC origin of replication
