[The description below was written by a language model from this plasmid's Addgene catalogue record and pLannotate feature annotations shown in this document.]
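Description:
pNLS-LSSmKate2-N1 is a mammalian expression plasmid built on the Clontech N1 backbone, in which the original fluorescent protein position is occupied by LSS-mKate2, a monomeric red fluorescent protein with a large Stokes shift derived from the Entacmaea quadricolor protein lineage. The catalogue lists six substitutions relative to mKate (K69Y, P131T, S148G, M167D, T183S, M196V, numbered according to EGFP). The recorded insert is a short nuclear localization signal of about 80 bp, attributed to mouse, cloned between the EcoRI and AgeI sites of the polylinker. This places it upstream of the fluorescent protein, as expected for an N1-type vector, so the product should be an NLS–LSS-mKate2 fusion. The automated annotation does not label the NLS itself, but there is an unannotated gap between the remaining MCS fragment and the start of the LSS-mKate2 coding sequence where it would sit.

Expression is driven by the human CMV immediate early enhancer and promoter and terminated by the SV40 polyadenylation signal. The short "large T antigen" fragment annotated just before that signal is probably part of the SV40-derived 3′ region rather than a functional element. A single NeoR/KanR gene (Tn5 aminoglycoside phosphotransferase) serves two hosts. A bacterial bla-type promoter gives kanamycin resistance in E. coli, and the SV40 enhancer/early promoter with the HSV TK poly(A) signal allows G418 selection of stably transfected mammalian cells. A high-copy pUC-type origin supports propagation in bacteria, and an f1 origin is also present. The small ble and bGH poly(A) fragments appear to be backbone remnants or incidental matches. The plasmid is suited to labelling nuclei of mammalian cells with a large-Stokes-shift red reporter, for example in multicolour imaging.
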