Addgene plasmid #31871: pNLS-LSSmKate2-N1
Depositing lab: Vladislav Verkhusha. Depositing organization: Albert Einstein College of Medicine. Publication: Monomeric red fluorescent proteins with a large Stokes shift. Piatkevich KD, Hulit J, Subach OM, Wu B, Abdulla A, Segall JE, Verkhusha VV. Proc Natl Acad Sci U S A. 2010 Mar 23;107(12):5369-74. Epub 2010 Mar 8. 10.1073/pnas.0914365107 PubMed 20212155.
Backbone
  Vector backbone: N1
  Backbone manufacturer: Clontech
  Backbone size w/o insert (bp): 4678
  Modifications to backbone: LSS-mKate2 insert
  Vector type: Mammalian Expression
  Selectable markers: Neomycin (select with G418)
Growth in bacteria
  Bacterial resistance: Kanamycin, 50 μg/mL
  Growth temperature: 37°C
  Growth strain: DH5alpha
  Copy number: High Copy
Gene/Insert
  Gene/Insert name: NLS (alt name: Nuclear localization signal)
  Species: M. musculus (mouse)
  Insert size (bp): 80
  Mutation: K69Y/P131T/S148G/M167D/T183S/M196V compared to mKate but numbering is relative to EGFP.
  Cloning method: Restriction Enzyme; 5′ cloning site EcoRI (not destroyed); 3′ cloning site AgeI (not destroyed)
  Sequencing primers: 5′ ggtaggcgtgtacggtgggag
Terms and licenses: Academic/Nonprofit Terms; Industry Terms: Not Available to Industry
How to cite: pNLS-LSSmKate2-N1 was a gift from Vladislav Verkhusha (Addgene plasmid # 31871 ; http://n2t.net/addgene:31871 ; RRID:Addgene_31871)
