>Addgene plasmid #31871 | pNLS-LSSmKate2-N1 | addgene partial sequence | sequence record 37457 | CMV-F 5'-CGCAAATGGGCGGTAGGCGTG-3'
AGTGAACCGTCAGATCCGCTAGCGCTACCGGACTCAGATCTCGAGCTCAAGCTTCGAATTCGCCACCATG
TCGAGGAGGCGGCGCAGCTACGAGAACGATGGTGGACAACCTCACAAAAGGAGGAAGACGTCTCCACCGG
TCGCCACCATGAGCGAGCTGATTAAGGAGAACATGCACATGAAGCTGTACATGGAAGGCACCGTGAACAA
CCACCACTTCAAGTGCACATCCGAGGGCGAAGGCAAGCCCTACGAGGGCACCCAGACCATGAGAATCAAG
GTGGTCGAGGGCGGCCCTCTACCCTTCGCCTTCGACATCTTGGCTACCAGCTTCATGTACGGCAGCTACA
CCTTCATCAACCACACCCAGGGCATCCCCGACTTCTTTAAGCAGTCCTTCCCTGAGGGCTTCACATGGGA
GAGAGTCACCACATACGAAGACGGGGGCGTGCTGACCGCTACCCAGGACACCAGCCTCCAGGACGGTTGC
CTCATCTACAACGTCAAGATCAGAGGGGTGAACTTCACATCCAACGGCCCTGTGATGCAGAAGAAAACAC
TCGGCTGGGAGGCCGGCACCGAGATGCTGTACCCCGCTGACGGCGGCCTGGAAGGCAGATCTGACGACGC
CCTGAAGCTCGTGGGCGGGGGCCACCTGATCTGCAACTTGAAGAGCACATACAGATCCAAGAAACCCGCT
AAGAATCTCAAGGTGCCCGGCGTCTACTATGTGGACCGAAGACTGGAAAGAATCAAGGGAGGCCGACAAA
GAGACCTACGTCGAGCAGCACGAGGTGGCTGTGGCCAGATACTGCGACCTCCCTAGCAAACTG
